>Addgene plasmid #241726 | pBHM2681 | addgene full sequence | sequence record 479856 | Addgene NGS Result
GAAGATCCTTTGATCTTTTCTACGGGGTCTGACGCTCAGTGGAACGAAAACTCACGTTAAGGGATTTTGG
TCATGAGATTATCAAAAAGGATCTTCACCTAGATCCTTTTAAATTAAAAATGAAGTTTTAAATCAATCTA
AAGTATATATGAGTAAACTTGGTCTGACAGTTACCAATGCTTAATCAGTGAGGCACCTATCTCAGCGATC
TGTCTATTTCGTTCATCCATAGTTGCCTGACTCCCCGTCGTGTAGATAACTACGATACGGGAGGGCTTAC
CATCTGGCCCCAGTGCTGCAATGATACCGCGAGACCCACGCTCACCGGCTCCAGATTTATCAGCAATAAA
CCAGCCAGCCGGAAGGGCCGAGCGCAGAAGTGGTCCTGCAACTTTATCCGCCTCCATCCAGTCTATTAAT
TGTTGCCGGGAAGCTAGAGTAAGTAGTTCGCCAGTTAATAGTTTGCGCAACGTTGTTGCCATTGCTACAG
GCATCGTGGTGTCACGCTCGTCGTTTGGTATGGCTTCATTCAGCTCCGGTTCCCAACGATCAAGGCGAGT
TACATGATCCCCCATGTTGTGCAAAAAAGCGGTTAGCTCCTTCGGTCCTCCGATCGTTGTCAGAAGTAAG
TTGGCCGCAGTGTTATCACTCATGGTTATGGCAGCACTGCATAATTCTCTTACTGTCATGCCATCCGTAA
GATGCTTTTCTGTGACTGGTGAGTACTCAACCAAGTCATTCTGAGAATAGTGTATGCGGCGACCGAGTTG
CTCTTGCCCGGCGTCAATACGGGATAATACCGCGCCACATAGCAGAACTTTAAAAGTGCTCATCATTGGA
AAACGTTCTTCGGGGCGAAAACTCTCAAGGATCTTACCGCTGTTGAGATCCAGTTCGATGTAACCCACTC
GTGCACCCAACTGATCTTCAGCATCTTTTACTTTCACCAGCGTTTCTGGGTGAGCAAAAACAGGAAGGCA
AAATGCCGCAAAAAAGGGAATAAGGGCGACACGGAAATGTTGAATACTCATACTCTTCCTTTTTCAATAT
TATTGAAGCATTTATCAGGGTTATTGTCTCATGAGCGGATACATATTTGAATGTATTTAGAAAAATAAAC
AAATAGGGGTTCCGCGCACATTTCCCCGAAAAGTGCCACCTGGGTCCTTTTCATCACGTGCTATAAAAAT
AATTATAATTTAAATTTTTTAATATAAATATATAAATTAAAAATAGAAAGTAAAAAAAGAAATTAAAGAA
AAAATAGTTTTTGTTTTCCGAAGATGTAAAAGACTCTAGGGGGATCGCCAACAAATACTACCTTTTATCT
TGCTCTTCCTGCTCTCAGGTATTAATGCCGAATTGTTTCATCTTGTCTGTGTAGAAGACCACACACGAAA
ATCCTGTGATTTTACATTTTACTTATCGTTAATCGAATGTATATCTATTTAATCTGCTTTTCTTGTCTAA
TAAATATATATGTAAAGTACGCTTTTTGTTGAAATTTTTTAAACCTTTGTTTATTTTTTTTTCTTCATTC
CGTAACTCTTCTACCTTCTTTATTTACTTTCTAAAATCCAAATACAAAACATAAAAATAAATAAACACAG
AGTAAATTCCCAAATTATTCCATCATTAAAAGATACGAGGCGCGTGTAAGTTACAGGCAAGCGATCCGTC
TAAGAAACCATTATTATCATGACATTAACCTATAAAAATAGGCGTATCACGAGGCCCTTTCGTCTCGCGC
GTTTCGGTGATGACGGTGAAAACCTCTGACACATGCAGCTCCCGGAGACGGTCACAGCTTGTCTGTAAGC
GGATGCCGGGAGCAGACAAGCCCGTCAGGGCGCGTCAGCGGGTGTTGGCGGGTGTCGGGGCTGGCTTAAC
TATGCGGCATCAGAGCAGATTGTACTGAGAGTGCACCATACCACCTTTTCAATTCATCATTTTTTTTTTA
TTCTTTTTTTTGATTTCGGTTTCCTTGAAATTTTTTTGATTCGGTAATCTCCGAACAGAAGGAAGAACGA
AGGAAGGAGCACAGACTTAGATTGGTATATATACGCATATGTAGTGTTGAAGAAACATGAAATTGCCCAG
TATTCTTAACCCAACTGCACAGAACAAAAACCTGCAGGAAACGAAGATAAATCATGTCGAAAGCTACATA
TAAGGAACGTGCTGCTACTCATCCTAGTCCTGTTGCTGCCAAGCTATTTAATATCATGCACGAAAAGCAA
ACAAACTTGTGTGCTTCATTGGATGTTCGTACCACCAAGGAATTACTGGAGTTAGTTGAAGCATTAGGTC
CCAAAATTTGTTTACTAAAAACACATGTGGATATCTTGACTGATTTTTCCATGGAGGGCACAGTTAAGCC
GCTAAAGGCATTATCCGCCAAGTACAATTTTTTACTCTTCGAAGACAGAAAATTTGCTGACATTGGTAAT
ACAGTCAAATTGCAGTACTCTGCGGGTGTATACAGAATAGCAGAATGGGCAGACATTACGAATGCACACG
GTGTGGTGGGCCCAGGTATTGTTAGCGGTTTGAAGCAGGCGGCAGAAGAAGTAACAAAGGAACCTAGAGG
CCTTTTGATGTTAGCAGAATTGTCATGCAAGGGCTCCCTATCTACTGGAGAATATACTAAGGGTACTGTT
GACATTGCGAAGAGCGACAAAGATTTTGTTATCGGCTTTATTGCTCAAAGAGACATGGGTGGAAGAGATG
AAGGTTACGATTGGTTGATTATGACACCCGGTGTGGGTTTAGATGACAAGGGAGACGCATTGGGTCAACA
GTATAGAACCGTGGATGATGTGGTCTCTACAGGATCTGACATTATTATTGTTGGAAGAGGACTATTTGCA
AAGGGAAGGGATGCTAAGGTAGAGGGTGAACGTTACAGAAAAGCAGGCTGGGAAGCATATTTGAGAAGAT
GCGGCCAGCAAAACTAAAAAACTGTATTATAAGTAAATGCATGTATACTAAACTCACAAATTAGAGCTTC
AATTTAATTATATCAGTTATTACCCTATGCGGTGTGAAATACCGCACAGATGCGTAAGGAGAAAATACCG
CATCAGGAAATTGTAAGCGTTAATATTTTGTTAAAATTCGCGTTAAATTTTTGTTAAATCAGCTCATTTT
TTAACCAATAGGCCGAAATCGGCAAAATCCCTTATAAATCAAAAGAATAGACCGAGATAGGGT
[37 nt withheld, positions 3214-3250]
AAAGAACGTGGACTCCAACGTCAAAGG
[49 nt withheld, positions 3278-3326]
T
[91 nt withheld, positions 3328-3418]
G
[124 nt withheld, positions 3420-3543]
CCATTCGCCATTCAGGCTGCGCAACTGTTGGGAAGGGCGATCGGTGCGGGCCTCTTCGCTATTACGCCAG
CTGGCGAAAGGGGGATGTGCTGCAAGGCGATTAAGTTGGGTAACGCCAGGGTTTTCCCAGTCACGACGTT
GTAAAACGACGGCCAGTGAATTGTAATACGACTCACTATAGGGCGAATTGGAGCTCGCATGCAGGATTCG
AGTGGCATGGTGTGCACTGAGTGTATGGTTGTCGGAGGAGAGGATGATGGTAACAACAATAGCAGCAACG
TCACTCGACGCGCGTCCGGTGTGCCACACGGGGTAACGCCGAGTCGCCGTCAGGGTCGCCGAGACCACTC
TCACAGCGTCACCGTTGGCACCAGCTCAGCTTACAGCTTCTATCCTCCGCCAGCATCCACATACATCCCC
TATACCGCATCCCCCACCCACTGCCCAAGGTGAGTCATCTTCCCGCCCCCTTCCCTTGCCCGCCACTCAG
TCCTCCATCCTCCACTAATCCACCTTATCGCACCCACCGCCTATCGCACATCCGAGCACAATGCTGGGCC
TGCCAGGGGCTGCTAGATGGTGCTCTCCCCACGCTGATCTGCATGCCGGCCATTGGATCATGGGTGCTAG
GTGCTGGGTGCTGGATGTTGGATGCTGGATGCTGGGTGCACGCTTGGTCATTTCCTTCCAGGATTGACGG
TCGCCGAGAGGACGACGTGGCGTTCGACAACGAGGGCCGATAGCACCGCATCGCCTCGACCTGCATCCAT
CTCGCCTTGTCCTTTTGGTGCAACAATCCATCCGTGCTGGTGCCACACGCATAGCTGGAAGAGATGGATG
TGCGTTGAACAGAGCTGCCGTCAGGACTTTTTGGTGCACGGACCCTATTGTCCTCCCCAATCTTCACCGC
GTCTCCTAATATGCAGCCTCTTTGCTAATTGTCTTTTTCCATTAGTAAACTCGCCCAACATGTCTATGGC
GGCCGCCATGCTCCCCAAGCTCGTCATCACCCACCGAGTCCACGACGAGATCCTCCAGCTCCTCGCCCCC
CACTGTGAGCTCATGACCAACCAGACCGACTCCACCCTCACCCGAGAGGAGATCCTCCGACGATGTCGAG
ACGCCCAGGCCATGATGGCCTTCATGCCCGACCGAGTCGACGCCGACTTCCTCCAGGCCTGTCCCGAGCT
CCGAGTCGTCGGTTGTGCCCTCAAGGGTTTCGACAACTTCGACGTCGATGCCTGCACCGCCCGAGGTGTC
TGGCTCACCTTCGTCCCCGACCTCCTCACCGTCCCCACCGCCGAGCTCGCTATCGGGCTCGCCGTCGTAT
GTAACCCCGTTTCCCGCAACATGTTACTCCACTAACATCTCCCGACAGGGTCTCGGTCGACACCTCCGAG
CCGCCGACGCCTTCGTCCGATCCGGTGAGTTCCAGGGTTGGCAGCCCCAGTTCTACGGTACCGGTCTCGA
CAACGCCACCGTCGGTATCCTCGGTATGGGTGCCATAGGTCTTGCCATGGCCGACCGACTCCAGGGTTGG
GGTGCCACCCTCCAGTACCACGAGGCCAAGGCCCTCGACACCCAGACCGAGCAGCGACTCGGTCTCCGAC
AGGTCGCCTGTTCCGAGCTCTTCGCCTCCTCCGACTTCATCCTCCTCGCCCTCCCCCTCAACGCCGACAC
CCAGCACCTCGTCAACGCCGAGCTCCTCGCCCTCGTCCGACCCGGTGCCCTCCTCGTCAACCCCTGTCGA
GGTTCCGTCGTCGACGAGGCCGCCGTCCTCGCCGCCCTCGAGCGAGGTCAGCTCGGTGGTTACGCCGCCG
ACGTCTTCGAGATGGAGGACTGGGCCCGAGCCGACCGACCCCGACTCATCGACCCCGCCCTCCTCGCCCA
CCCCAACACCCTCTTCACCCCCCACATCGGTTCCGCCGTCCGAGCCGTCCGACTCGAGATCGAGCGATGT
GCCGCCCAGAACATCATCCAGGTCCTCGCCGGTGCCCGACCCATCAACGCCGCCAACCGACTCCCCAAGG
CCGAGCCCGCCGCCTGTTAAGAATTCGTGAAGGCGGTAAGGGGTTAATTTTCCTTAGAGGGTGTATATAT
ACATATTAGAGAAGTGATACAATTTTAGCACACTGCGAATTCGAGACAGACATCGTGTCAATCATCTTTT
TTGACATTATATGCCCATTAATCTATCTACAGACAACAATACCATCCTTCCCACCCTCAGCAACGCCGTT
GAATCCTCAGGATCTTCATGGCTCCTTGTCTCTGAAACCAGGAAGCTAGTTTCTACATCTCTTCACTAGT
GGATCCCCCTTGCATTAGAACTAAAAACAAAGCATGATTATTACAGTTCATTTATTTTTTAAATTGATCG
GCATGCATGCAAAGTATACGTGCAAGGACAATGGTAACCTGCAGGTGTGACCGATAATTATAACCATTTG
TTGAGAATGAAGAGGTGAGGAGAAAAACAATGGATGACGGGAAAAAAATAAAAAAACACTGAGACGGCGT
GGACCGCCGTCTTATTTGCTTCCGTTATCCGCCAAAGTGGAAATTGCACATACACCGGCAGGGTATACTG
TTGCTAGATGCGAGATATCCTCATGCCTAGGTTTTAGAGCTAGAAATAGCAAGTTAAAATAAGGCTAGTC
CGTTATCAACTTGAAAAAGTGGCACCGAGTCGGTGCTTTTTTATCAAGCTTATCGATACCGTCGACCTCG
AGGGGGGGCCGGGTACCAGCTTTTGTTCCCTTTAGTGAGGGTTAATTTCGAGCTTGGCGTAATCATGGTC
ATAGCTGTTTCCTGTGTGAAATTGTTATCCGCTCACAATTCCACACAACATACGAGCCGGAAGCATAAAG
TGTAAAGCCTGGGGTGCCTAATGAGTGAGCTAACTCACATTAATTGCGTTGCGCTCACTGCCCGCTTTCC
AGTCGGGAAACCTGTCGTGCCAGCTGCATTAATGAATCGGCCAACGCGCGGGGAGAGGCGGTTTGCGTAT
TGGGCGCTCTTCCGCTTCCTCGCTCACTGACTCGCTGCGCTCGGTCGTTCGGCTGCGGCGAGCGGTATCA
GCTCACTCAAAGGCGGTAATACGGTTATCCACAGAATCAGGGGATAACGCAGGAAAGAACATGTGAGCAA
AAGGCCAGCAAAAGGCCAGGAACCGTAAAAAGGCCGCGTTGCTGGCGTTTTTCCATAGGCTCCGCCCCCC
TGACGAGCATCACAAAAATCGACGCTCAAGTCAGAGGTGGCGAAACCCGACAGGACTATAAAGATACCAG
GCGTTTCCCCCTGGAAGCTCCCTCGTGCGCTCTCCTGTTCCGACCCTGCCGCTTACCGGATACCTGTCCG
CCTTTCTCCCTTCGGGAAGCGTGGCGCTTTCTCATAGCTCACGCTGTAGGTATCTCAGTTCGGTGTAGGT
CGTTCGCTCCAAGCTGGGCTGTGTGCACGAACCCCCCGTTCAGCCCGACCGCTGCGCCTTATCCGGTAAC
TATCGTCTTGAGTCCAACCCGGTAAGACACGACTTATCGCCACTGGCAGCAGCCACTGGTAACAGGATTA
GCAGAGCGAGGTATGTAGGCGGTGCTACAGAGTTCTTGAAGTGGTGGCCTAACTACGGCTACACTAGAAG
AACAGTATTTGGTATCTGCGCTCTGCTGAAGCCAGTTACCTTCGGAAAAAGAGTTGGTAGCTCTTGATCC
GGCAAACAAACCACCGCTGGTAGCGGTGGTTTTTTTGTTTGCAAGCAGCAGATTACGCGCAGAAAAAAAG
GATCTCAA
Features (pLannotate 1.2.2; 21 found; start..end, strand, type, name):
    171..1031    -  CDS            AmpR: β-lactamase; bla; confers resistance to ampicillin, carbenicillin, and related antibiotics
   1032..1136    -  promoter       AmpR promoter: bla
   1173..1676    +  misc_feature   CEN/ARS: S. cerevisiae CEN6 centromere fused to an autonomously replicating sequence
   1744..1779    +  CDS            rop (fragment): Rop protein, which maintains plasmids at low copy number; rop
   1881..1930    +  misc_feature   bom (fragment): basis of mobility region from pBR322
   1938..2153    +  promoter       URA3 promoter: S. cerevisiae URA3
   2154..2957    +  CDS            URA3: orotidine-5'-phosphate decarboxylase, required for uracil biosynthesis; S. cerevisiae URA3; yeast auxotrophic marker, counterselectable with 5-fluoroorotic acid (5-FOA)
   3036..3087    +  misc_feature   bom (fragment): basis of mobility region from pBR322
   3115..3543    -  rep_origin     f1 ori (sequence partly withheld): f1 bacteriophage origin of replication; arrow indicates direction of (+) strand synthesis
   3547..3704    -  CDS            lacZα (fragment): LacZα fragment of β-galactosidase; lacZ fragment
   3707..3725    +  promoter       T7 promoter: promoter for bacteriophage T7 RNA polymerase
   4531..4869    +  CDS            ptxD (fragment): PTXD_PSEST - Experimental evidence at protein level: Swiss-Prot protein existence level 1. Catalyzes phosphite (phosphonate) oxidation. From Pseudomonas stutzeri (Pseudomonas perfectomarina).
   4922..5590    +  CDS            ptxD (fragment): PTXD_PSEST - Experimental evidence at protein level: Swiss-Prot protein existence level 1. Catalyzes phosphite (phosphonate) oxidation. From Pseudomonas stutzeri (Pseudomonas perfectomarina).
   6164..6239    +  misc_RNA       gRNA scaffold: guide RNA scaffold for the Streptococcus pyogenes CRISPR/Cas9 system
   6245..6290    +  misc_feature   MCS (fragment): pBluescript multiple cloning site
   6302..6320    -  promoter       T3 promoter: promoter for bacteriophage T3 RNA polymerase
   6365..6381    -  protein_bind   lac operator: The lac repressor binds to the lac operator to inhibit transcription in E. coli. This inhibition can be relieved by adding lactose or isopropyl-β-D-thiogalactopyranoside (IPTG). lac repressor encoded by lacI
   6389..6419    -  promoter       lac promoter: promoter for the E. coli lac operon
   6434..6455    -  protein_bind   CAP binding site: CAP binding activates transcription in the presence of cAMP. E. coli catabolite activator protein
   6468..6560    -  CDS            lacI (fragment): lac repressor; lacI; The lac repressor binds to the lac operator to inhibit transcription in E. coli. This inhibition can be relieved by adding lactose or isopropyl-β-D-thiogalactopyranoside (IPTG).
   6743..7331    -  rep_origin     ori: high-copy-number ColE1/pMB1/pBR322/pUC origin of replication
