[The description below was written by a language model from this plasmid's Addgene catalogue record and pLannotate feature annotations shown in this document.]
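Description:
pBHM2681 is an empty-backbone CRISPR plasmid of 7,331 nt for building fused marker-sgRNA inserts used in genome editing of the human fungal pathogen Cryptococcus neoformans. It derives from pBHM2616, with that plasmid's hygromycin resistance cassette replaced by a ptxD expression cassette. In E. coli it is maintained at high copy from a ColE1/pUC-type origin and selected with ampicillin through the β-lactamase gene. The backbone also carries an f1 phage origin, remnants of a pBluescript-style cloning region (lacZα fragment, lac promoter and operator, flanking T7 and T3 promoters), and a Saccharomyces cerevisiae module comprising CEN/ARS and the URA3 auxotrophic marker. These yeast elements would allow low-copy maintenance in budding yeast, although the record does not say what they are used for here.

The functional payload lies between the T7 and T3 promoters. The ptxD gene encodes the phosphite dehydrogenase of Pseudomonas stutzeri, which oxidises phosphite to phosphate, so transformants can grow on medium with phosphite as the sole phosphorus source. This gives a dominant selection that does not depend on a drug. The coding sequence was codon-optimised for C. neoformans and contains an intron, which is consistent with its annotation as two fragments separated by a short gap. Downstream sits a Streptococcus pyogenes Cas9 guide RNA scaffold, so adding a target-specific spacer yields a single fragment linking the selectable marker to the sgRNA. The promoters and terminators driving ptxD and the sgRNA are not annotated in the feature table, and no Cas9 gene is detected on this plasmid, so the nuclease must be supplied separately. It belongs to a plasmid series offering seven dominant selection methods for this organism.
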