Addgene plasmid #241726: pBHM2681
Purpose: (Empty Backbone) Construction of fused marker-sgRNA inserts for Cryptococcus neoformans genome editing, contains ptxD marker for selection on media containing phosphite as a sole phosphorus source
Depositing lab: Hiten Madhani. Depositing organization: University of California, San Francisco (UCSF). Publication: CRISPR/Cas9-compatible plasmids enabling seven dominant genetic selection methods for the human fungal pathogen Cryptococcus neoformans. Boucher MJ, Madhani HD. Microbiol Spectr. 2025 Sep 25:e0193525. doi: 10.1128/spectrum.01935-25. PubMed 40996288.
Backbone
  Vector backbone: pBHM2616
  Backbone manufacturer: Hiten Madhani (Addgene Plasmid #234495)
  Modifications to backbone: Replaced HYG resistance cassette with ptxD expression cassette. The ptxD coding sequence was codon-optimized for Cryptococcus neoformans and contains an intron.
  Vector type: Yeast Expression, CRISPR
  Selectable markers: Phosphite
Growth in bacteria
  Bacterial resistance: Ampicillin, 100 μg/mL
  Growth temperature: 37°C
  Growth strain: DH5alpha
  Copy number: High Copy
Terms and licenses: Academic/Nonprofit Terms; Industry Terms: Not Available to Industry
How to cite: pBHM2681 was a gift from Hiten Madhani (Addgene plasmid # 241726 ; http://n2t.net/addgene:241726 ; RRID:Addgene_241726)
